>Addgene plasmid #54652 | Phamret-C1 | depositor partial sequence | sequence record 85049 | insert sequence
GACGTCAGATCCGCTAGCGCTACCGGTCGCCACCATGGTGAGCAAGGGCGAGGAGCTGTTCACCGGGGTG
GTGCCCATCCTGGTCGAGCTGGACGGCGACGTAAACGGCCACAGGTTCAGCGTGTCCGGCGAGGGCGAGG
GCGATGCCACCTACGGCAAGCTGACCCTGAAGTTCATCTGCACCACCGGCAAGCTGCCCGTGCCCTGGCC
CACCCTCGTGACCACCCTGACCTGGGGCGTGCAGTGCTTCGCCCGCTACCCCGACCACATGAAGCAGCAC
GACTTCTTCAAGTCCGCCATGCCCGAAGGCTACGTCCAGGAGCGTACCATCTTCTTCAAGGACGACGGCA
ACTACAAGACCCGCGCCGAGGTGAAGTTCGAGGGCGACACCCTGGTGAACCGCATCGAGCTGAAGGGCAT
CGACTTCAAGGAGGACGGCAACATCCTGGGGCACAAGCTGGAGTACAACTACATCAGCCACAACGTCTAT
ATCACCGCCGACAAGCAGAAGAACGGCATCAAGGCCCACTTCAAGATCCGCCACAACATCGAGGACGGCG
GCGTGCAGCTCGCCGACCACTACCAGCAGAACACCCCCATCGGCGACGGCCCCGTGCTGCTGCCCGACAA
CCACTACCTGAGCACCCAGTCCAAGCTGAGCAAAGACCCCAACGAGAAGCGCGATCACATGGTCCTGCTG
GAGTTCGTGACCGCCGCCGGTACCAAGGGCGAGGAGCTGTTCACCGGGGTGGTGCCCATCCTGGTCGAGC
TGGACGGCGACGTAAACGGCCACAAGTTCAGCGTGTCCGGCGAGGGCGAGGGCGATGCCACCTACGGCAA
GCTGACCCTGAAGTTCATCTGCACCACCGGCAAGCTGCCCGTGCCCTGGCCCACCCTCGTGACCACCTTC
AGCTACGGCGTGCAGTGCTTCAGCCGCTACCCCGACCACATGAAGCAGCACGACTTCTTCAAGTCCGCCA
TGCCCGAAGGCTACGTCCAGGAGCGCACCATCTTCTTCAAGGACGACGGCAACTACAAGACCCGCGCCGA
GGTGAAGTTCGAGGGCGACACCCTGGTGAACCGCATCGAGCTGAAGGGCATCGACTTCAAGGAGGACGGC
AACATCCTGGGGCACAAGCTGGAGTACAACTACAACAGCCACAACGTCTATATCATGGCCGACAAGCAGA
AGAACGGCATCAAGGCCAACTTCAAGATCCGCCACAACATCGAGGACGGCAGCGTGCAGCTCGCCGACCA
CTACCAGCAGAACACCCCCATCGGCGACGGCCCCGTGCTGCTGCCCGACAACCACTACCTGAGCCACCAG
TCCGCCCTGAGCAAAGACCCCAACGAGAAGCGCGATCACATGGTCCTGCTGGAGTTCGTGACCGCCGCCG
GGATCACTCTCGGCATGGACGAGCTGTACAAGTCCGGACTCAGATCTCGAGCTCAAGCTTCGAATTCTGC
AGTCGACGGTACCGCGGGCCCGGGATCCACCGGATCTAGATAACTGATCATAATCAGCCATACCACATT
