>Addgene plasmid #54652 | Phamret-C1 | addgene partial sequence | sequence record 90544 | CMV-F 5'-CGCAAATGGGCGGTAGGCGTG-3'
GTGAACCGTCAGATCCGCTAGCGCTACCGGTCGCCACCATGGTGAGCAAGGGCGAGGAGCTGTTCACCGG
GGTGGTGCCCATCCTGGTCGAGCTGGACGGCGACGTAAACGGCCACAGGTTCAGCGTGTCCGGCGAGGGC
GAGGGCGATGCCACCTACGGCAAGCTGACCCTGAAGTTCATCTGCACCACCGGCAAGCTGCCCGTGCCCT
GGCCCACCCTCGTGACCACCCTGACCTGGGGCGTGCAGTGCTTCGCCCGCTACCCCGACCACATGAAGCA
GCACGACTTCTTCAAGTCCGCCATGCCCGAAGGCTACGTCCAGGAGCGTACCATCTTCTTCAAGGACGAC
GGCAACTACAAGACCCGCGCCGAGGTGAAGTTCGAGGGCGACACCCTGGTGAACCGCATCGAGCTGAAGG
GCATCGACTTCAAGGAGGACGGCAACATCCTGGGGCACAAGCTGGAGTACAACTACATCAGCCACAACGT
CTATATCACCGCCGACAAGCAGAAGAACGGCATCAAGGCCCACTTCAAGATCCGCCACAACATCGAGGAC
GGCGGCGTGCAGCTCGCCGACCACTACCAGCAGAACACCCCCATCGGCGACGGCCCCGTGCTGCTGCCCG
ACAACCACTACCTGAGCACCCAGTCCAAGCTGAGCAAAGACCCCAACGAGAAGCGCGATCACATGGTCCT
GCTGGAGTTCGTGACCGCCGCCGGTACCAAGGGCGAGGAGCTGTTCACCGGGGTGGTGCCCATCCTGGTC
GAGCTGGACGGCGACGTA
