[The description below was written by a language model from this plasmid's Addgene catalogue record.]
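Description:
Phamret-C1 is an empty mammalian expression backbone of about 4.75 kb, designed for making fusions to the fluorescent protein Phamret. It follows the "C1" cloning-vector layout, in which the fluorescent protein coding sequence sits upstream of the cloning site. A gene of interest inserted in frame is therefore expressed with Phamret at its N terminus. The plasmid carries no insert as deposited. It is propagated in standard E. coli cloning strains as a high-copy plasmid under kanamycin selection, and it provides a neomycin resistance marker so that stably transfected mammalian cells can be selected with G418. The record includes no feature table and does not name the promoter driving the fusion, the polyadenylation signal or the origins of replication, so these cannot be confirmed here.

Phamret is generally known as a photoactivation-mediated resonance energy transfer reporter, a tandem fusion of a cyan fluorescent protein variant with photoactivatable GFP. Before photoactivation, excitation of the cyan donor gives cyan emission. After the PA-GFP moiety is activated, energy transfer from the donor shifts the emission to green, so both states can be imaged with a single excitation wavelength. The recorded spectral values (excitation 458 / 475, emission 458 / 517) are broadly consistent with this cyan-to-green behaviour, although the way the numbers are entered appears somewhat muddled and should be read with caution. The vector is typically used to tag a protein of interest for live-cell imaging, where a subpopulation of the fusion is optically highlighted and its movement, diffusion or turnover is followed.
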