Addgene plasmid #54652: Phamret-C1
Purpose: (Empty Backbone) Localization: C1 Cloning Vector, Excitation: 458 / 475, Emission: 458 / 517
Depositing lab: Michael Davidson. Depositing organization: Florida State University, Tallahassee.
Backbone
  Vector backbone: Phamret-C1
  Backbone size (bp): 4750
  Vector type: Mammalian Expression
  Selectable markers: Neomycin (select with G418)
  Tag / fusion protein: Phamret (N terminal on backbone)
Growth in bacteria
  Bacterial resistance: Kanamycin, 50 μg/mL
  Growth temperature: 37°C
  Growth strain: DH5alpha
  Copy number: High Copy
Gene/Insert
  Gene/Insert name: None
  Tag / fusion protein: Phamret (N terminal on backbone)
Terms and licenses: Academic/Nonprofit Terms; Industry Terms
Depositor comments: . Excitation = 458 / 475; Emission = 458 / 517
How to cite: Phamret-C1 was a gift from Michael Davidson (Addgene plasmid # 54652 ; http://n2t.net/addgene:54652 ; RRID:Addgene_54652)
